Addgene plasmid #90502: pPKm-244
Purpose: Expresses HO1, PCYA, FD and FNR, required for PCB synthesis. pSIN - EF-1alpha - MTS - tHO1 - P2A - MTS - tPCYA - IRES - MTS - tFD - P2A - MTS - tFNR
Depositing lab: Todd Coleman. Depositing organization: University of California, San Diego (UCSD). Publication: Biosynthesis of Orthogonal Molecules Using Ferredoxin and Ferredoxin-NADP(+) Reductase Systems Enables Genetically Encoded PhyB Optogenetics. Kyriakakis P, Catanho M, Hoffner N, Thavarajah W, Hu VJ, Chao SS, Hsu A, Pham V, Naghavian L, Dozier LE, Patrick GN, Coleman TP. ACS Synth Biol. 2018 Feb 16;7(2):706-717. doi: 10.1021/acssynbio.7b00413. Epub 2018 Jan 24. PubMed 29301067.
Backbone
  Vector backbone: pSIN
  Vector type: Lentiviral
Growth in bacteria
  Bacterial resistance: Ampicillin, 100 μg/mL
  Growth temperature: 37°C
  Growth strain: NEB Stable
  Copy number: High Copy
Gene/Insert
  Gene/Insert name: mito-tHO1, mito-tPCYA, mito-tFD, mito-tFNR
  Cloning method: Restriction Enzyme; 5′ cloning site unknown (unknown if destroyed); 3′ cloning site unknown (unknown if destroyed)
Terms and licenses: Academic/Nonprofit Terms; Industry Terms: Not Available to Industry
How to cite: pPKm-244 was a gift from Todd Coleman (Addgene plasmid # 90502 ; http://n2t.net/addgene:90502 ; RRID:Addgene_90502)
