[The description below was written by a language model from this plasmid's Addgene catalogue record and pLannotate feature annotations shown in this document.]
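Description:
pPKm-244 is a self-inactivating HIV-1-based lentiviral transfer plasmid of about 11.6 kb on the pSIN backbone, built to give mammalian cells the enzymes needed to synthesise phycocyanobilin (PCB). It is propagated in E. coli through a high-copy ColE1/pUC-type origin with ampicillin selection. The viral portion comprises a truncated 5' LTR, the Ψ packaging signal with a gag fragment, the RRE for Rev-dependent export of the genomic RNA, the cPPT/CTS, and a ΔU3 3' LTR followed by a bGH polyadenylation signal. The U3 deletion leaves the integrated provirus without LTR promoter activity, so expression depends on the internal promoters.

The payload is a single EF-1α promoter-driven transcript encoding four cyanobacterial proteins, each preceded by a mitochondrial targeting sequence annotated as a COX8A presequence fragment. The first open reading frame holds heme oxygenase 1 and the biliverdin reductase PcyA, separated by a 2A skipping peptide. The catalogue calls it P2A, whereas the annotation matches only a short fragment to T2A. A short FLAG-type epitope match lies just upstream of PcyA. An EMCV IRES then starts translation of ferredoxin and ferredoxin-NADP+ reductase, which the catalogue describes as joined by a second P2A that is not annotated in the feature table. The closest database matches are Synechocystis HO1, Nostoc PcyA, and Thermosynechococcus elongatus ferredoxin and reductase.

Heme oxygenase opens heme to biliverdin, and PcyA reduces it to PCB using electrons supplied by the ferredoxin/reductase pair. A downstream SV40 promoter-puromycin resistance cassette allows selection of transduced cells. According to the associated publication title, the construct supports genetically encoded PhyB optogenetics. The depositor and sequencing-derived records carry essentially identical annotations.
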