Features (pLannotate 1.2.2; 30 found; start..end, strand, type, name):
      1..1179    +  promoter       EF-1α promoter: strong constitutive promoter for human elongation factor EF-1α
   1199..1242    -  misc_feature   MCS (fragment): multiple cloning site
   1264..1350    +  CDS            COX8A (fragment): COX8A_HUMAN - Also known as COX8, COX8L. Experimental evidence at protein level: Swiss-Prot protein existence level 1. Component of the cytochrome c oxidase, the last enzyme in the mitochondrial electron transport chain which drives oxidative phosphorylation. The respiratory chain contains 3 multisubunit complexes succinate dehydrogenase (complex II, CII), ubiquinol- cytochrome c oxidoreductase (cytochrome b-c1 complex, complex III, CIII) and cytochrome c oxidase (complex IV, CIV), that cooperate to transfer electrons derived from NADH and succinate to molecular oxygen, creating an electrochem
   1414..2130    +  CDS            pbsA1: HO1_SYNY3 - Experimental evidence at protein level: Swiss-Prot protein existence level 1. Catalyzes the opening of the heme ring with the release of iron. Key enzyme in the synthesis of the chromophoric part of the photosynthetic antennae. From Synechocystis sp. (strain PCC 6803 / Kazusa).
   2167..2193    +  CDS            T2A (fragment): 2A peptide from Thosea asigna virus capsid protein Eukaryotic ribosomes fail to insert a peptide bond between the Gly and Pro residues, yielding separate polypeptides.
   2194..2298    +  CDS            COX8A (fragment): COX8A_BOVIN - Also known as COX8, COX8L. Experimental evidence at protein level: Swiss-Prot protein existence level 1. Component of the cytochrome c oxidase, the last enzyme in the mitochondrial electron transport chain which drives oxidative phosphorylation. The respiratory chain contains 3 multisubunit complexes succinate dehydrogenase (complex II, CII), ubiquinol- cytochrome c oxidoreductase (cytochrome b-c1 complex, complex III, CIII) and cytochrome c oxidase (complex IV, CIV), that cooperate to transfer electrons derived from NADH and succinate to molecular oxygen, creating an electrochem
   2296..2319    +  CDS            3xFLAG (fragment): three tandem FLAG® epitope tags
   2332..3042    +  CDS            pcyA: PCYA_NOSS1 - Experimental evidence at protein level: Swiss-Prot protein existence level 1. Catalyzes the four-electron reduction of biliverdin IX-alpha (2-electron reduction at both the A and D rings); the reaction proceeds via an isolatable 2-electron intermediate, 181,182-dihydrobiliverdin. Upon overexpression in E.coli with PCB:ferredoxin oxidoreductase, CpeS and either CpcB or PecB permits synthesis of phycocyanin-coupled CpcB or PecB. From Nostoc sp. (strain PCC 7120 / SAG 25.82 / UTEX 2576).
   3058..3644    +  misc_feature   IRES2: internal ribosome entry site (IRES) of the encephalomyocarditis virus (EMCV)
   3651..3737    +  CDS            COX8A (fragment): COX8A_HUMAN - Also known as COX8, COX8L. Experimental evidence at protein level: Swiss-Prot protein existence level 1. Component of the cytochrome c oxidase, the last enzyme in the mitochondrial electron transport chain which drives oxidative phosphorylation. The respiratory chain contains 3 multisubunit complexes succinate dehydrogenase (complex II, CII), ubiquinol- cytochrome c oxidoreductase (cytochrome b-c1 complex, complex III, CIII) and cytochrome c oxidase (complex IV, CIV), that cooperate to transfer electrons derived from NADH and succinate to molecular oxygen, creating an electrochem
   3804..4097    +  CDS            petF1 (sequence withheld): FER_THEEB - Also known as petF. Experimental evidence at protein level: Swiss-Prot protein existence level 1. Ferredoxins are iron-sulfur proteins that transfer electrons in a wide variety of metabolic reactions. From Thermosynechococcus elongatus (strain BP-1).
   4164..4250    +  CDS            COX8A (fragment): COX8A_HUMAN - Also known as COX8, COX8L. Experimental evidence at protein level: Swiss-Prot protein existence level 1. Component of the cytochrome c oxidase, the last enzyme in the mitochondrial electron transport chain which drives oxidative phosphorylation. The respiratory chain contains 3 multisubunit complexes succinate dehydrogenase (complex II, CII), ubiquinol- cytochrome c oxidoreductase (cytochrome b-c1 complex, complex III, CIII) and cytochrome c oxidase (complex IV, CIV), that cooperate to transfer electrons derived from NADH and succinate to molecular oxygen, creating an electrochem
   4293..5450    +  CDS            petH: FENR_THEEB - Protein inferred from homology: Swiss-Prot protein existence level 3. From Thermosynechococcus elongatus (strain BP-1).
   5484..5813    +  promoter       SV40 promoter: SV40 enhancer and early promoter
   5823..6422    +  CDS            PuroR: puromycin N-acetyltransferase; pac from Streptomyces; confers resistance to puromycin
   6516..6713    +  CDS            nef (fragment): NEF_HV1Z2 - Experimental evidence at protein level: Swiss-Prot protein existence level 1. Extracellular Nef protein targets CD4(+) T-lymphocytes for apoptosis by interacting with CXCR4 surface receptors. From Human immunodeficiency virus type 1 group M subtype D (isolate Z2/CDC-Z34) (HIV-1).
   6715..6948    +  LTR            3' LTR (ΔU3): self-inactivating 3' long terminal repeat (LTR) from HIV-1
   7105..7329    +  polyA_signal   bGH poly(A) signal: bovine growth hormone polyadenylation signal
   7333..7354    +  promoter       SV40 promoter (fragment): SV40 enhancer and early promoter
   7425..7529    +  promoter       AmpR promoter: bla
   7530..8390    +  CDS            AmpR: β-lactamase; bla; confers resistance to ampicillin, carbenicillin, and related antibiotics
   8561..9149    +  rep_origin     ori: high-copy-number ColE1/pMB1/pBR322/pUC origin of replication
   9307..9636    +  CDS            nef (fragment): NEF_HV1BR - Experimental evidence at protein level: Swiss-Prot protein existence level 1. Extracellular Nef protein targets CD4(+) T-lymphocytes for apoptosis by interacting with CXCR4 surface receptors (PubMed:14990729). From Human immunodeficiency virus type 1 group M subtype B (isolate BRU/LAI) (HIV-1).
   9684..9941    +  LTR            5' LTR (truncated): truncated 5' long terminal repeat (LTR) from HIV-1
   9988..10113   +  misc_feature   HIV-1 Ψ: packaging signal of human immunodeficiency virus type 1
  10097..10435   +  CDS            HIV-1 gag (fragment): gag protein from human immunodeficiency virus 1; gag
  10606..10839   +  misc_feature   RRE: The Rev response element (RRE) of HIV-1 allows for Rev-dependent mRNA export from the nucleus to the cytoplasm.
  11216..11316   +  CDS            Rev (fragment): human immunodeficiency virus 1 (HIV-1) Rev protein; rev; enhances nuclear export of unspliced and incompletely spliced viral mRNAs
  11355..11472   +  misc_feature   cPPT/CTS: central polypurine tract and central termination sequence of HIV-1
  11527..11593   +  CDS            small t antigen (fragment): SV40 (simian virus 40) small t antigen
>Addgene plasmid #90502 | pPKm-244 | depositor full sequence | sequence record 175275 | pPKm-244 sequence 11599 bps
GGCTCCGGTGCCCGTCAGTGGGCAGAGCGCACATCGCCCACAGTCCCCGAGAAGTTGGGGGGAGGGGTCG
GCAATTGAACCGGTGCCTAGAGAAGGTGGCGCGGGGTAAACTGGGAAAGTGATGTCGTGTACTGGCTCCG
CCTTTTTCCCGAGGGTGGGGGAGAACCGTATATAAGTGCAGTAGTCGCCGTGAACGTTCTTTTTCGCAAC
GGGTTTGCCGCCAGAACACAGGTAAGTGCCGTGTGTGGTTCCCGCGGGCCTGGCCTCTTTACGGGTTATG
GCCCTTGCGTGCCTTGAATTACTTCCACCTGGCTGCAGTACGTGATTCTTGATCCCGAGCTTCGGGTTGG
AAGTGGGTGGGAGAGTTCGAGGCCTTGCGCTTAAGGAGCCCCTTCGCCTCGTGCTTGAGTTGAGGCCTGG
CCTGGGCGCTGGGGCCGCCGCGTGCGAATCTGGTGGCACCTTCGCGCCTGTCTCGCTGCTTTCGATAAGT
CTCTAGCCATTTAAAATTTTTGATGACCTGCTGCGACGCTTTTTTTCTGGCAAGATAGTCTTGTAAATGC
GGGCCAAGATCTGCACACTGGTATTTCGGTTTTTGGGGCCGCGGGCGGCGACGGGGCCCGTGCGTCCCAG
CGCACATGTTCGGCGAGGCGGGGCCTGCGAGCGCGGCCACCGAGAATCGGACGGGGGTAGTCTCAAGCTG
GCCGGCCTGCTCTGGTGCCTGGCCTCGCGCCGCCGTGTATCGCCCCGCCCTGGGCGGCAAGGCTGGCCCG
GTCGGCACCAGTTGCGTGAGCGGAAAGATGGCCGCTTCCCGGCCCTGCTGCAGGGAGCTCAAAATGGAGG
ACGCGGCGCTCGGGAGAGCGGGCGGGTGAGTCACCCACACAAAGGAAAAGGGCCTTTCCGTCCTCAGCCG
TCGCTTCATGTGACTCCACGGAGTACCGGGCGCCGTCCAGGCACCTCGATTAGTTCTCGAGCTTTTGGAG
TACGTCGTCTTTAGGTTGGGGGGAGGGGTTTTATGCGATGGAGTTTCCCCACACTGAGTGGGTGGAGACT
GAAGTTAGGCCAGCTTGGCACTTGATGTAATTCTCCTTGGAATTTGCCCTTTTTGAGTTTGGATCTTGGT
TCATTCTCAAGCCTCAGACAGTGGTTCAAAGTTTTTTTCTTCCATTTCAGGTGTCGTGAGGAATTGATCC
TTCGAACTAGAATTCGAAGCTTGAGCTCGAGATCTGAGTCCGGTAGCGCTAGTTCGAAGGATCCGCCGCC
ACCATGTCCGTGCTGACCCCACTCCTGCTTAGGGGCCTTACCGGCTCTGCCAGGCGCCTCCCGGTCCCAC
GGGCAAAGATCCACTCATTGTTCGAAGCCGCCACCATGGAACAGAAGCTGATCTCCGAAGAGGACCTGAT
GGGCACAGCCACCATGACAACCAGTTTGGCTACAAAGTTGAGAGAGGGTACTAAAAAGGCTCACACCATG
GCAGAGAACGTGGGGTTCGTGCGGTGTTTTCTGAAGGGGACAGTTGAGAAAAGCTCTTATAGGAAACTGG
TCGCGTCCTTGTACCATGTCTATTCCGCGATGGAGCAAGAGATGGAGAGATTGAAGGATCACCCAATCGT
TGGGAAGATCTATTTTCCTGAGCTGAATCGGAAGAGTAGTCTGGAGAGGGATTTGACCTATTACTTTGGT
AGCAATTGGCGCGAAGAGATCCCACCCTCTCCAGCCACTCAGGCTTACGTGGCCCGAATCCATGAGGTGG
CAAACACTGCCCCCGAACTGCTGGTAGCACATTCATATACTCGATATCTTGGGGATCTCTCCGGAGGTCA
GATTCTTAAAGGCATCGCTGAGCGAGCAATGAATCTGCAAGATGGAGAGGGCACTGCTTTCTATCGGTTT
GAGAGCATCTCTGACGAGAAAGCCTTTAAACAGCTGTATCGACAGCGGCTCGACGAACTGCCTGTCGACG
AGGCCACCGCAGACCGCATCGTCGACGAGGCTAATGCTGCTTTCGGAATGAACATGAAGATCTTTCAGGA
GCTGGAAGGGAATCTGATCCGGGCTATCGGTCAACTGCTCTTTAACACTCTGACCAGGCGGAAGCAGAGG
GGGTCTACTGAGCTTGCTACAGCCGATGGATCTGGGGCCACAAATTTTTCCCTGCTGAAACAGGCTGGGG
ACGTGGAGGAAAATCCAGGCCCCATGAGCGTTCTCACACCTTTGCTGCTCCGGGGGCTCACAGGCAGTGC
TCGACGACTGCCAGTCCCGAGGGCGAAGATTCACTCACTGGCTAGCGGATCAATGGATTACAAGGATGAC
GACGATAAGTCTAGCATGGGGACTGCAACTATGTCTCTGAGGCAACATCAACATCCTCTCATCCAGAGAC
TCGCAGATAGAATTGAGGCAATTTGGCAGGCCTTTTTCCCACTGGCTCCATACGCACTGCCGGAGGACTT
GGGCTACGTGGAAGGGAAGCTTGAAGGCGAGAGGTTGACTATTGAAAATCACTGTTATCAGGCCCCGCCT
TTTAGAAAACTGCATTTGGAGTTGGCGAGGGTCGGTGAGTCTCTGGATATTTTGCACTGTGTCATGTTTC
CCGAACCTCGGTACGACCTTCCCATGTTCGGCTGCGATCTGGTGGGAGGCCGGGGCCAAATCTCTGCCGC
AATTGTTGACCTCTCACCAGTGACCGGACAGTTGCCAGCTGCCTACACCTGTGCTTTGAACGCACTGCCT
AAGCTGACATTTAGACAGCCCCGAGAGCTGCCACCATGGGGACACATTTTTTCACCCTTCTGCATTTTTA
TTAGGCCCCAGGGCGAGGCTGAGGAGCAGCAGTTTTTGGATAGAATCGGTGAATATCTTACTCTGCACTG
CCAGTTGTCCCAACAGGCTGTGCCAACCGACCACCCTCAAGCAGTCATTGCTGGCCAGCGGCAGTATTGT
CAGCAGCAGCAGCAAAACGATAAGACAAGGAGGGTACTGGAGAAGGCATTTGGTGTACCCTGGGCCGAGC
GGTATATGACTACTGTTCTGTTCGACGTTCCACCCGTGTAACATATGCCCCTCTCCCTCCCCCCCCCCTA
ACGTTACTGGCCGAAGCCGCTTGGAATAAGGCCGGTGTGCGTTTGTCTATATGTTATTTTCCACCATATT
GCCGTCTTTTGGCAATGTGAGGGCCCGGAAACCTGGCCCTGTCTTCTTGACGAGCATTCCTAGGGGTCTT
TCCCCTCTCGCCAAAGGAATGCAAGGTCTGTTGAATGTCGTGAAGGAAGCAGTTCCTCTGGAAGCTTCTT
GAAGACAAACAACGTCTGTAGCGACCCTTTGCAGGCAGCGGAACCCCCCACCTGGCGACAGGTGCCTCTG
CGGCCAAAAGCCACGTGTATAAGATACACCTGCAAAGGCGGCACAACCCCAGTGCCACGTTGTGAGTTGG
ATAGTTGTGGAAAGAGTCAAATGGCTCTCCTCAAGCGTATTCAACAAGGGGCTGAAGGATGCCCAGAAGG
TACCCCATTGTATGGGATCTGATCTGGGGCCTCGGTACACATGCTTTACATGTGTTTAGTCGAGGTTAAA
AAAACGTCTAGGCCCCCCGAACCACGGGGACGTGGTTTTCCTTTGAAAAACACGATGATAATATGGCCAC
AACCACTAGTATGAGCGTGCTGACGCCCTTGCTGCTTAGAGGACTGACCGGAAGCGCACGCCGCCTGCCC
GTGCCTAGGGCGAAGATACATAGCCTGTTCGAAGCCGCCACCATGGGTAAGCCCATTCCCAACCCGCTGT
TGGGCCTCGATAGCACAGTTAAC
[294 nt withheld, positions 3804-4097]
GGCTCAGGCGCGACAAATTTTTCTCTCCTCAAACAGGCTGGGGACGTGGAGGAGAACCCTGGCCCTATGT
CCGTTCTTACCCCACTGTTGTTGCGGGGACTCACTGGATCGGCTAGACGACTCCCCGTCCCAAGGGCAAA
GATCCATTCTCTGGAATTCGCCGCCACCATGCACCACCACCATCACCACGTTAACATGTACAATGCAACC
AACTCCAGGAGCAGAATGTTTAGATATGAAGTAGTAGGACTGAGGCAGACTGCCGAAACCGAAAAGACCA
ACTATGCCATACGAAATAGCGGAAGCCAGTTTTTTAACGTACCCTATGATAGGATGAATCAGTTCATGCA
GCAGATAACACGCTGGGGCGGAAAGATCGTATCCATTCAGCCCTTGAACGGCACAGTGGCTCCCCTGGCT
GCCACCACGGAACCCGCTGCAAATAATGGCGCTGCGCCCGTCAAAGAGAAAAAGGTTGATATACCAGTTA
ACATCTATCGCCCGAACAACCCCTGTATTGGAAAAGTAATATCCAACGAGGAACTGGTGAGGGAGGGCGG
TGAGGGAACCGTGAAACACATTATTTTTGATATCTCTGGAACCGAGCTCAGATATTTGGAGGGCCAGTCT
ATCGGGATCATTCCGGCTGGGACCGACGCAAATGGTAAACCACATAAACTCCGGCTGTATTCTATCGCCT
CAACGAGGCACGGGGACTTTCAGGATGACAAGACCGTCTCACTGTGCGTTAGACGCCTCGAATATAAAGA
TAAAGAGACTGGCGAGACCATTTATGGCGTGTGCTCCTCCTACCTGAATCAGCTGCAGCCTGGAGACGAA
GTGAAGATTACTGGTCCCGTTGGGAAGGAAATGCTGTTGAGTGACGACCCTGAAGCCACCATCATAATGC
TTGCTACCGGCACCGGAATTGCCCCCTTTCGCGCTTTCTTGTGGCGGATGTTCAAAGAAAACAACCCAGA
TTATCAGTTCAAAGGACTTGCCTGGCTGTTTTTTGGCGTCGCCTACACCGCTAACATCCTGTATAAAGAT
GAGCTGGAGGCCATCCAGGCCCAGTATCCTGATCACTTTCGGCTTACATACGCAATTTCACGAGAGCAGA
AGACTCCGGACGGTGGGAAAATGTACATCCAGGGGCGAATCGCCGAACATGCTGACGAGATTTGGCAGTT
GCTTCAGAAAAAAAACACACACGTCTATATGTGCGGCCTGAGGGGCATGGAACCTGGGATAGATGAAGCA
ATGACAGCAGCCGCCGCCAAGAATGGCGCAGATTGGCAGGAATTTCTTAAAGGAACATTGAAGAAAGAGG
GACGGTGGCACGTGGAAACATATTAATAACCAGCACAGTGGTCGACCCTGTGGAATGTGTGTCAGTTAGG
GTGTGGAAAGTCCCCAGGCTCCCCAGCAGGCAGAAGTATGCAAAGCATGCATCTCAATTAGTCAGCAACC
AGGTGTGGAAAGTCCCCAGGCTCCCCAGCAGGCAGAAGTATGCAAAGCATGCATCTCAATTAGTCAGCAA
CCATAGTCCCGCCCCTAACTCCGCCCATCCCGCCCCTAACTCCGCCCAGTTCCGCCCATTCTCCGCCCCA
TGGCTGACTAATTTTTTTTATTTATGCAGAGGCCGAGGCCGCCTCGGCCTCTGAGCTATTCCAGAAGTAG
TGAGGAGGCTTTTTTGGAGGCCTAGGCTTTTGCAAAAAGCTTACCATGACCGAGTACAAGCCCACGGTGC
GCCTCGCCACCCGCGACGACGTCCCCAGGGCCGTACGCACCCTCGCCGCCGCGTTCGCCGACTACCCCGC
CACGCGCCACACCGTCGATCCGGACCGCCACATCGAGCGGGTCACCGAGCTGCAAGAACTCTTCCTCACG
CGCGTCGGGCTCGACATCGGCAAGGTGTGGGTCGCGGACGACGGCGCCGCGGTGGCGGTCTGGACCACGC
CGGAGAGCGTCGAAGCGGGGGCGGTGTTCGCCGAGATCGGCCCGCGCATGGCCGAGTTGAGCGGTTCCCG
GCTGGCCGCGCAGCAACAGATGGAAGGCCTCCTGGCGCCGCACCGGCCCAAGGAGCCCGCGTGGTTCCTG
GCCACCGTCGGCGTCTCGCCCGACCACCAGGGCAAGGGTCTGGGCAGCGCCGTCGTGCTCCCCGGAGTGG
AGGCGGCCGAGCGCGCCGGGGTGCCCGCCTTCCTGGAGACCTCCGCGCCCCGCAACCTCCCCTTCTACGA
GCGGCTCGGCTTCACCGTCACCGCCGACGTCGAGTGCCCGAAGGACCGCGCGACCTGGTGCATGACCCGC
AAGCCCGGTGCCTGACGCCCGCCCCACGACCCGCAGCGCCCGACCGAAAGGAGCGCACGACCCCATGCAT
CGATAAAATAAAAGATTTTATTTAGTCTCCAGAAAAAGGGGGCGGCCGCTCGAGACCTAGAAAAACATGG
AGCAATCACAAGTAGCAATACAGCAGCTACCAATGCTGATTGTGCCTGGCTAGAAGCACAAGAGGAGGAG
GAGGTGGGTTTTCCAGTCACACCTCAGGTACCTTTAAGACCAATGACTTACAAGGCAGCTGTAGATCTTA
GCCACTTTTTAAAAGAAAAGGGGGGACTGGAAGGGCTAATTCACTCCCAACGAAGACAAGATCTGCTTTT
TGCTTGTACTGGGTCTCTCTGGTTAGACCAGATCTGAGCCTGGGAGCTCTCTGGCTAACTAGGGAACCCA
CTGCTTAAGCCTCAATAAAGCTTGCCTTGAGTGCTTCAAGTAGTGTGTGCCCGTCTGTTGTGTGACTCTG
GTAACTAGAGATCCCTCAGACCCTTTTAGTCAGTGTGGAAAATCTCTAGCAGTAGTAGTTCATGTCATCT
TATTATTCAGTATTTATAACTTGCAAAGAAATGAATATCAGAGAGTGAGAGGCCTTGACATTATAATAGA
TTTAGCAGGAATTGAACTAGGAGTGGAGCACACAGGCAAAGTTCTAGAGCTCGCTGATCAGCCTCGACTG
TGCCTTCTAGTTGCCAGCCATCTGTTGTTTGCCCCTCCCCCGTGCCTTCCTTGACCCTGGAAGGTGCCAC
TCCCACTGTCCTTTCCTAATAAAATGAGGAAATTGCATCGCATTGTCTGAGTAGGTGTCATTCTATTCTG
GGGGGTGGGGTGGGGCAGGACAGCAAGGGGGAGGATTGGGAAGACAATAGCAGGCATGCTGGGGATGCGG
TGGGCTCTATGGCTTCTGAGGCGGAAAGAACCAGCTGGGGGCGCGCCCCTCGAGGCCGCCATGGTCATAG
CTGTTTGACGTCAGGTGGCACTTTTCGGGGAAATGTGCGCGGAACCCCTATTTGTTTATTTTTCTAAATA
CATTCAAATATGTATCCGCTCATGAGACAATAACCCTGATAAATGCTTCAATAATATTGAAAAAGGAAGA
GTATGAGTATTCAACATTTCCGTGTCGCCCTTATTCCCTTTTTTGCGGCATTTTGCCTTCCTGTTTTTGC
TCACCCAGAAACGCTGGTGAAAGTAAAAGATGCTGAAGATCAGTTGGGTGCACGAGTGGGTTACATCGAA
CTGGATCTCAACAGCGGTAAGATCCTTGAGAGTTTTCGCCCCGAAGAACGTTTTCCAATGATGAGCACTT
TTAAAGTTCTGCTATGTGGCGCGGTATTATCCCGTATTGACGCCGGGCAAGAGCAACTCGGTCGCCGCAT
ACACTATTCTCAGAATGACTTGGTTGAGTACTCACCAGTCACAGAAAAGCATCTTACGGATGGCATGACA
GTAAGAGAATTATGCAGTGCTGCCATAACCATGAGTGATAACACTGCGGCCAACTTACTTCTGACAACGA
TCGGAGGACCGAAGGAGCTAACCGCTTTTTTGCACAACATGGGGGATCATGTAACTCGCCTTGATCGTTG
GGAACCGGAGCTGAATGAAGCCATACCAAACGACGAGCGTGACACCACGATGCCTGTAGCAATGGCAACA
ACGTTGCGCAAACTATTAACTGGCGAACTACTTACTCTAGCTTCCCGGCAACAATTAATAGACTGGATGG
AGGCGGATAAAGTTGCAGGACCACTTCTGCGCTCGGCCCTTCCGGCTGGCTGGTTTATTGCTGATAAATC
TGGAGCCGGTGAGCGTGGGTCTCGCGGTATCATTGCAGCACTGGGGCCAGATGGTAAGCCCTCCCGTATC
GTAGTTATCTACACGACGGGGAGTCAGGCAACTATGGATGAACGAAATAGACAGATCGCTGAGATAGGTG
CCTCACTGATTAAGCATTGGTAACTGTCAGACCAAGTTTACTCATATATACTTTAGATTGATTTAAAACT
TCATTTTTAATTTAAAAGGATCTAGGTGAAGATCCTTTTTGATAATCTCATGACCAAAATCCCTTAACGT
GAGTTTTCGTTCCACTGAGCGTCAGACCCCGTAGAAAAGATCAAAGGATCTTCTTGAGATCCTTTTTTTC
TGCGCGTAATCTGCTGCTTGCAAACAAAAAAACCACCGCTACCAGCGGTGGTTTGTTTGCCGGATCAAGA
GCTACCAACTCTTTTTCCGAAGGTAACTGGCTTCAGCAGAGCGCAGATACCAAATACTGTCCTTCTAGTG
TAGCCGTAGTTAGGCCACCACTTCAAGAACTCTGTAGCACCGCCTACATACCTCGCTCTGCTAATCCTGT
TACCAGTGGCTGCTGCCAGTGGCGATAAGTCGTGTCTTACCGGGTTGGACTCAAGACGATAGTTACCGGA
TAAGGCGCAGCGGTCGGGCTGAACGGGGGGTTCGTGCACACAGCCCAGCTTGGAGCGAACGACCTACACC
GAACTGAGATACCTACAGCGTGAGCATTGAGAAAGCGCCACGCTTCCCGAAGGGAGAAAGGCGGACAGGT
ATCCGGTAAGCGGCAGGGTCGGAACAGGAGAGCGCACGAGGGAGCTTCCAGGGGGAAACGCCTGGTATCT
TTATAGTCCTGTCGGGTTTCGCCACCTCTGACTTGAGCGTCGATTTTTGTGATGCTCGTCAGGGGGGCGG
AGCCTATGGAAAAACGCCAGCAACGCGGCCTTTTTACGGTTCCTGGCCTTTTGCCGGACCGCCACTGCCA
ATTACCTGTGGTTTCATTTACTCTAAACCTGTGATTCCTCTGAATTATTTTCATTTTAAAGAAATTGTAT
TTGTTAAATATGTACTACAAACTTAGTAGTTGGAAGGGCTAATTCACTCCCAAAGAAGACAAGATATCCT
TGATCTGTGGATCTACCACACACAAGGCTACTTCCCTGATTAGCAGAACTACACACCAGGGCCAGGGGTC
AGATATCCACTGACCTTTGGATGGTGCTACAAGCTAGTACCAGTTGAGCCAGATAAGGTAGAAGAGGCCA
ATAAAGGAGAGAACACCAGCTTGTTACACCCTGTGAGCCTGCATGGGATGGATGACCCGGAGAGAGAAGT
GTTAGAGTGGAGGTTTGACAGCCGCCTAGCATTTCATCACGTGGCCCGAGAGCTGCATCCGGAGTACTTC
AAGAACTGCTGATATCGAGCTTGCTACAAGGGACTTTCCGCTGGGGACTTTCCAGGGAGGCGTGGCCTGG
GCGGGACTGGGGAGTGGCGAGCCCTCAGATCCTGCATATAAGCAGCTGCTTTTTGCCTGTACTGGGTCTC
TCTGGTTAGACCAGATCTGAGCCTGGGAGCTCTCTGGCTAACTAGGGAACCCACTGCTTAAGCCTCAATA
AAGCTTGCCTTGAGTGCTTCAAGTAGTGTGTGCCCGTCTGTTGTGTGACTCTGGTAACTAGAGATCCCTC
AGACCCTTTTAGTCAGTGTGGAAAATCTCTAGCAGTGGCGCCCGAACAGGGACTTGAAAGCGAAAGGGAA
ACCAGAGGAGCTCTCTCGACGCAGGACTCGGCTTGCTGAAGCGCGCACGGCAAGAGGCGAGGGGCGGCGA
CTGGTGAGTACGCCAAAAATTTTGACTAGCGGAGGCTAGAAGGAGAGAGATGGGTGCGAGAGCGTCAGTA
TTAAGCGGGGGAGAATTAGATCGCGATGGGAAAAAATTCGGTTAAGGCCAGGGGGAAAGAAAAAATATAA
ATTAAAACATATAGTATGGGCAAGCAGGGAGCTAGAACGATTCGCAGTTAATCCTGGCCTGTTAGAAACA
TCAGAAGGCTGTAGACAAATACTGGGACAGCTACAACCATCCCTTCAGACAGGATCAGAAGAACTTAGAT
CATTATATAATACAGTAGCAACCCTCTATTGTGTGCATCAAAGGATAGAGATAAAAGACACCAAGGAAGC
TTTAGACAAGATAGAGGAAGAGCAAAACAAAAGTAAGACCACCGCACAGCAACCGGCCGCTGATCTTCAG
ACCTGGAGGAGGAGATATGAGGGACAATTGGAGAAGTGAATTATATAAATATAAAGTAGTAAAAATTGAA
CCATTAGGAGTAGCACCCACCAAGGCAAAGAGAAGAGTGGTGCAGAGAGAAAAAAGAGCAGTGGGAATAG
GAGCTTTGTTCCTTGGGTTCTTGGGAGCAGCAGGAAGCACTATGGGCGCAGCGTCAATGACGCTGACGGT
ACAGGCCAGACAATTATTGTCTGGTATAGTGCAGCAGCAGAACAATTTGCTGAGGGCTATTGAGGCGCAA
CAGCATCTGTTGCAACTCACAGTCTGGGGCATCAAGCAGCTCCAGGCAAGAATCCTGGCTGTGGAAAGAT
ACCTAAAGGATCAACAGCTCCTGGGGATTTGGGGTTGCTCTGGAAAACTCATTTGCACCACTGCTGTGCC
TTGGAATGCTAGTTGGAGTAATAAATCTCTGGAACAGATTTGGAATCACACGACCTGGATGGAGTGGGAC
AGAGAAATTAACAATTACACAAGCTTAATACACTCCTTAATTGAAGAATCGCAAAACCAGCAAGAAAAGA
ATGAACAAGAATTATTGGAATTAGATAAATGGGCAAGTTTGTGGAATTGGTTTAACATAACAAATTGGCT
GTGGTATATAAAATTATTCATAATGATAGTAGGAGGCTTGGTAGGTTTAAGAATAGTTTTTGCTGTACTT
TCTATAGTGAATAGAGTTAGGCAGGGATATTCACCATTATCGTTTCAGACCCACCTCCCAACCCCGAGGG
GACCCGACAGGCCCGAAGGAATAGAAGAAGAAGGTGGAGAGAGAGACAGAGACAGATCCATTCGATTAGT
GAACGGATCTCGACGGTATCGCCACAAATGGCAGTATTCATCCACAATTTTAAAAGAAAGGGGGGGATTG
GGGGGTACAGTGCAGGGGAAAGAATAGTAGACATAATAGCAACAGACATACAAACTAAAGAATTACAAAA
ACAAATTACAAAAATTCAAAATTTTCGGGTTTATTACAGGGACAGCAGAGATCCACTTTGGTCGATAAGC
TTTGCAAAGATGGATAAAGTTTTAAACAGAGAGGAATCTTTGCAGCTAATGGACCTTCTAGGTCTTGAAA
GGAGTGGGAATT
