Features (pLannotate 1.2.2; 30 found; start..end, strand, type, name):
      1..1179    +  promoter       EF-1α promoter: strong constitutive promoter for human elongation factor EF-1α
   1199..1242    -  misc_feature   MCS (fragment): multiple cloning site
   1264..1350    +  CDS            COX8A (fragment): COX8A_HUMAN - Also known as COX8, COX8L. Experimental evidence at protein level: Swiss-Prot protein existence level 1. Component of the cytochrome c oxidase, the last enzyme in the mitochondrial electron transport chain which drives oxidative phosphorylation. The respiratory chain contains 3 multisubunit complexes succinate dehydrogenase (complex II, CII), ubiquinol- cytochrome c oxidoreductase (cytochrome b-c1 complex, complex III, CIII) and cytochrome c oxidase (complex IV, CIV), that cooperate to transfer electrons derived from NADH and succinate to molecular oxygen, creating an electrochem
   1414..2130    +  CDS            pbsA1: HO1_SYNY3 - Experimental evidence at protein level: Swiss-Prot protein existence level 1. Catalyzes the opening of the heme ring with the release of iron. Key enzyme in the synthesis of the chromophoric part of the photosynthetic antennae. From Synechocystis sp. (strain PCC 6803 / Kazusa).
   2167..2193    +  CDS            T2A (fragment): 2A peptide from Thosea asigna virus capsid protein Eukaryotic ribosomes fail to insert a peptide bond between the Gly and Pro residues, yielding separate polypeptides.
   2194..2298    +  CDS            COX8A (fragment): COX8A_BOVIN - Also known as COX8, COX8L. Experimental evidence at protein level: Swiss-Prot protein existence level 1. Component of the cytochrome c oxidase, the last enzyme in the mitochondrial electron transport chain which drives oxidative phosphorylation. The respiratory chain contains 3 multisubunit complexes succinate dehydrogenase (complex II, CII), ubiquinol- cytochrome c oxidoreductase (cytochrome b-c1 complex, complex III, CIII) and cytochrome c oxidase (complex IV, CIV), that cooperate to transfer electrons derived from NADH and succinate to molecular oxygen, creating an electrochem
   2296..2319    +  CDS            3xFLAG (fragment): three tandem FLAG® epitope tags
   2332..3042    +  CDS            pcyA: PCYA_NOSS1 - Experimental evidence at protein level: Swiss-Prot protein existence level 1. Catalyzes the four-electron reduction of biliverdin IX-alpha (2-electron reduction at both the A and D rings); the reaction proceeds via an isolatable 2-electron intermediate, 181,182-dihydrobiliverdin. Upon overexpression in E.coli with PCB:ferredoxin oxidoreductase, CpeS and either CpcB or PecB permits synthesis of phycocyanin-coupled CpcB or PecB. From Nostoc sp. (strain PCC 7120 / SAG 25.82 / UTEX 2576).
   3058..3644    +  misc_feature   IRES2: internal ribosome entry site (IRES) of the encephalomyocarditis virus (EMCV)
   3651..3737    +  CDS            COX8A (fragment): COX8A_HUMAN - Also known as COX8, COX8L. Experimental evidence at protein level: Swiss-Prot protein existence level 1. Component of the cytochrome c oxidase, the last enzyme in the mitochondrial electron transport chain which drives oxidative phosphorylation. The respiratory chain contains 3 multisubunit complexes succinate dehydrogenase (complex II, CII), ubiquinol- cytochrome c oxidoreductase (cytochrome b-c1 complex, complex III, CIII) and cytochrome c oxidase (complex IV, CIV), that cooperate to transfer electrons derived from NADH and succinate to molecular oxygen, creating an electrochem
   3804..4097    +  CDS            petF1 (sequence withheld): FER_THEEB - Also known as petF. Experimental evidence at protein level: Swiss-Prot protein existence level 1. Ferredoxins are iron-sulfur proteins that transfer electrons in a wide variety of metabolic reactions. From Thermosynechococcus elongatus (strain BP-1).
   4164..4250    +  CDS            COX8A (fragment): COX8A_HUMAN - Also known as COX8, COX8L. Experimental evidence at protein level: Swiss-Prot protein existence level 1. Component of the cytochrome c oxidase, the last enzyme in the mitochondrial electron transport chain which drives oxidative phosphorylation. The respiratory chain contains 3 multisubunit complexes succinate dehydrogenase (complex II, CII), ubiquinol- cytochrome c oxidoreductase (cytochrome b-c1 complex, complex III, CIII) and cytochrome c oxidase (complex IV, CIV), that cooperate to transfer electrons derived from NADH and succinate to molecular oxygen, creating an electrochem
   4293..5450    +  CDS            petH: FENR_THEEB - Protein inferred from homology: Swiss-Prot protein existence level 3. From Thermosynechococcus elongatus (strain BP-1).
   5484..5813    +  promoter       SV40 promoter: SV40 enhancer and early promoter
   5823..6422    +  CDS            PuroR: puromycin N-acetyltransferase; pac from Streptomyces alboniger; confers resistance to puromycin
   6516..6713    +  CDS            nef (fragment): NEF_HV1Z2 - Experimental evidence at protein level: Swiss-Prot protein existence level 1. Extracellular Nef protein targets CD4(+) T-lymphocytes for apoptosis by interacting with CXCR4 surface receptors. From Human immunodeficiency virus type 1 group M subtype D (isolate Z2/CDC-Z34) (HIV-1).
   6715..6948    +  LTR            3' LTR (ΔU3): self-inactivating 3' long terminal repeat (LTR) from HIV-1
   7105..7329    +  polyA_signal   bGH poly(A) signal: bovine growth hormone polyadenylation signal
   7333..7354    +  promoter       SV40 promoter (fragment): SV40 enhancer and early promoter
   7425..7529    +  promoter       AmpR promoter: bla
   7530..8390    +  CDS            AmpR: β-lactamase; bla; confers resistance to ampicillin, carbenicillin, and related antibiotics
   8561..9149    +  rep_origin     ori: high-copy-number ColE1/pMB1/pBR322/pUC origin of replication
   9307..9636    +  CDS            nef (fragment): NEF_HV1BR - Experimental evidence at protein level: Swiss-Prot protein existence level 1. Extracellular Nef protein targets CD4(+) T-lymphocytes for apoptosis by interacting with CXCR4 surface receptors (PubMed:14990729). From Human immunodeficiency virus type 1 group M subtype B (isolate BRU/LAI) (HIV-1).
   9684..9941    +  LTR            5' LTR (truncated): truncated 5' long terminal repeat (LTR) from HIV-1
   9988..10113   +  misc_feature   HIV-1 Ψ: packaging signal of human immunodeficiency virus type 1
  10097..10435   +  CDS            HIV-1 gag (fragment): gag protein from human immunodeficiency virus 1; gag
  10606..10839   +  misc_feature   RRE: The Rev response element (RRE) of HIV-1 allows for Rev-dependent mRNA export from the nucleus to the cytoplasm.
  11216..11316   +  CDS            Rev (fragment): human immunodeficiency virus 1 (HIV-1) Rev protein; rev; enhances nuclear export of unspliced and incompletely spliced viral mRNAs
  11355..11472   +  misc_feature   cPPT/CTS: central polypurine tract and central termination sequence of HIV-1
  11528..11594   +  CDS            small t antigen (fragment): SV40 (simian virus 40) small t antigen
>Addgene plasmid #90502 | pPKm-244 | addgene full sequence | sequence record 204676 | Addgene NGS Result
GGCTCCGGTGCCCGTCAGTGGGCAGAGCGCACATCGCCCACAGTCCCCGAGAAGTTGGGGGGAGGGGTCG
GCAATTGAACCGGTGCCTAGAGAAGGTGGCGCGGGGTAAACTGGGAAAGTGATGTCGTGTACTGGCTCCG
CCTTTTTCCCGAGGGTGGGGGAGAACCGTATATAAGTGCAGTAGTCGCCGTGAACGTTCTTTTTCGCAAC
GGGTTTGCCGCCAGAACACAGGTAAGTGCCGTGTGTGGTTCCCGCGGGCCTGGCCTCTTTACGGGTTATG
GCCCTTGCGTGCCTTGAATTACTTCCACCTGGCTGCAGTACGTGATTCTTGATCCCGAGCTTCGGGTTGG
AAGTGGGTGGGAGAGTTCGAGGCCTTGCGCTTAAGGAGCCCCTTCGCCTCGTGCTTGAGTTGAGGCCTGG
CCTGGGCGCTGGGGCCGCCGCGTGCGAATCTGGTGGCACCTTCGCGCCTGTCTCGCTGCTTTCGATAAGT
CTCTAGCCATTTAAAATTTTTGATGACCTGCTGCGACGCTTTTTTTCTGGCAAGATAGTCTTGTAAATGC
GGGCCAAGATCTGCACACTGGTATTTCGGTTTTTGGGGCCGCGGGCGGCGACGGGGCCCGTGCGTCCCAG
CGCACATGTTCGGCGAGGCGGGGCCTGCGAGCGCGGCCACCGAGAATCGGACGGGGGTAGTCTCAAGCTG
GCCGGCCTGCTCTGGTGCCTGGCCTCGCGCCGCCGTGTATCGCCCCGCCCTGGGCGGCAAGGCTGGCCCG
GTCGGCACCAGTTGCGTGAGCGGAAAGATGGCCGCTTCCCGGCCCTGCTGCAGGGAGCTCAAAATGGAGG
ACGCGGCGCTCGGGAGAGCGGGCGGGTGAGTCACCCACACAAAGGAAAAGGGCCTTTCCGTCCTCAGCCG
TCGCTTCATGTGACTCCACGGAGTACCGGGCGCCGTCCAGGCACCTCGATTAGTTCTCGAGCTTTTGGAG
TACGTCGTCTTTAGGTTGGGGGGAGGGGTTTTATGCGATGGAGTTTCCCCACACTGAGTGGGTGGAGACT
GAAGTTAGGCCAGCTTGGCACTTGATGTAATTCTCCTTGGAATTTGCCCTTTTTGAGTTTGGATCTTGGT
TCATTCTCAAGCCTCAGACAGTGGTTCAAAGTTTTTTTCTTCCATTTCAGGTGTCGTGAGGAATTGATCC
TTCGAACTAGAATTCGAAGCTTGAGCTCGAGATCTGAGTCCGGTAGCGCTAGTTCGAAGGATCCGCCGCC
ACCATGTCCGTGCTGACCCCACTCCTGCTTAGGGGCCTTACCGGCTCTGCCAGGCGCCTCCCGGTCCCAC
GGGCAAAGATCCACTCATTGTTCGAAGCCGCCACCATGGAACAGAAGCTGATCTCCGAAGAGGACCTGAT
GGGCACAGCCACCATGACAACCAGTTTGGCTACAAAGTTGAGAGAGGGTACTAAAAAGGCTCACACCATG
GCAGAGAACGTGGGGTTCGTGCGGTGTTTTCTGAAGGGGACAGTTGAGAAAAGCTCTTATAGGAAACTGG
TCGCGTCCTTGTACCATGTCTATTCCGCGATGGAGCAAGAGATGGAGAGATTGAAGGATCACCCAATCGT
TGGGAAGATCTATTTTCCTGAGCTGAATCGGAAGAGTAGTCTGGAGAGGGATTTGACCTATTACTTTGGT
AGCAATTGGCGCGAAGAGATCCCACCCTCTCCAGCCACTCAGGCTTACGTGGCCCGAATCCATGAGGTGG
CAAACACTGCCCCCGAACTGCTGGTAGCACATTCATATACTCGATATCTTGGGGATCTCTCCGGAGGTCA
GATTCTTAAAGGCATCGCTGAGCGAGCAATGAATCTGCAAGATGGAGAGGGCACTGCTTTCTATCGGTTT
GAGAGCATCTCTGACGAGAAAGCCTTTAAACAGCTGTATCGACAGCGGCTCGACGAACTGCCTGTCGACG
AGGCCACCGCAGACCGCATCGTCGACGAGGCTAATGCTGCTTTCGGAATGAACATGAAGATCTTTCAGGA
GCTGGAAGGGAATCTGATCCGGGCTATCGGTCAACTGCTCTTTAACACTCTGACCAGGCGGAAGCAGAGG
GGGTCTACTGAGCTTGCTACAGCCGATGGATCTGGGGCCACAAATTTTTCCCTGCTGAAACAGGCTGGGG
ACGTGGAGGAAAATCCAGGCCCCATGAGCGTTCTCACACCTTTGCTGCTCCGGGGGCTCACAGGCAGTGC
TCGACGACTGCCAGTCCCGAGGGCGAAGATTCACTCACTGGCTAGCGGATCAATGGATTACAAGGATGAC
GACGATAAGTCTAGCATGGGGACTGCAACTATGTCTCTGAGGCAACATCAACATCCTCTCATCCAGAGAC
TCGCAGATAGAATTGAGGCAATTTGGCAGGCCTTTTTCCCACTGGCTCCATACGCACTGCCGGAGGACTT
GGGCTACGTGGAAGGGAAGCTTGAAGGCGAGAGGTTGACTATTGAAAATCACTGTTATCAGGCCCCGCCT
TTTAGAAAACTGCATTTGGAGTTGGCGAGGGTCGGTGAGTCTCTGGATATTTTGCACTGTGTCATGTTTC
CCGAACCTCGGTACGACCTTCCCATGTTCGGCTGCGATCTGGTGGGAGGCCGGGGCCAAATCTCTGCCGC
AATTGTTGACCTCTCACCAGTGACCGGACAGTTGCCAGCTGCCTACACCTGTGCTTTGAACGCACTGCCT
AAGCTGACATTTAGACAGCCCCGAGAGCTGCCACCATGGGGACACATTTTTTCACCCTTCTGCATTTTTA
TTAGGCCCCAGGGCGAGGCTGAGGAGCAGCAGTTTTTGGATAGAATCGGTGAATATCTTACTCTGCACTG
CCAGTTGTCCCAACAGGCTGTGCCAACCGACCACCCTCAAGCAGTCATTGCTGGCCAGCGGCAGTATTGT
CAGCAGCAGCAGCAAAACGATAAGACAAGGAGGGTACTGGAGAAGGCATTTGGTGTACCCTGGGCCGAGC
GGTATATGACTACTGTTCTGTTCGACGTTCCACCCGTGTAACATATGCCCCTCTCCCTCCCCCCCCCCTA
ACGTTACTGGCCGAAGCCGCTTGGAATAAGGCCGGTGTGCGTTTGTCTATATGTTATTTTCCACCATATT
GCCGTCTTTTGGCAATGTGAGGGCCCGGAAACCTGGCCCTGTCTTCTTGACGAGCATTCCTAGGGGTCTT
TCCCCTCTCGCCAAAGGAATGCAAGGTCTGTTGAATGTCGTGAAGGAAGCAGTTCCTCTGGAAGCTTCTT
GAAGACAAACAACGTCTGTAGCGACCCTTTGCAGGCAGCGGAACCCCCCACCTGGCGACAGGTGCCTCTG
CGGCCAAAAGCCACGTGTATAAGATACACCTGCAAAGGCGGCACAACCCCAGTGCCACGTTGTGAGTTGG
ATAGTTGTGGAAAGAGTCAAATGGCTCTCCTCAAGCGTATTCAACAAGGGGCTGAAGGATGCCCAGAAGG
TACCCCATTGTATGGGATCTGATCTGGGGCCTCGGTACACATGCTTTACATGTGTTTAGTCGAGGTTAAA
AAAACGTCTAGGCCCCCCGAACCACGGGGACGTGGTTTTCCTTTGAAAAACACGATGATAATATGGCCAC
AACCACTAGTATGAGCGTGCTGACGCCCTTGCTGCTTAGAGGACTGACCGGAAGCGCACGCCGCCTGCCC
GTGCCTAGGGCGAAGATACATAGCCTGTTCGAAGCCGCCACCATGGGTAAGCCCATTCCCAACCCGCTGT
TGGGCCTCGATAGCACAGTTAAC
[294 nt withheld, positions 3804-4097]
GGCTCAGGCGCGACAAATTTTTCTCTCCTCAAACAGGCTGGGGACGTGGAGGAGAACCCTGGCCCTATGT
CCGTTCTTACCCCACTGTTGTTGCGGGGACTCACTGGATCGGCTAGACGACTCCCCGTCCCAAGGGCAAA
GATCCATTCTCTGGAATTCGCCGCCACCATGCACCACCACCATCACCACGTTAACATGTACAATGCAACC
AACTCCAGGAGCAGAATGTTTAGATATGAAGTAGTAGGACTGAGGCAGACTGCCGAAACCGAAAAGACCA
ACTATGCCATACGAAATAGCGGAAGCCAGTTTTTTAACGTACCCTATGATAGGATGAATCAGTTCATGCA
GCAGATAACACGCTGGGGCGGAAAGATCGTATCCATTCAGCCCTTGAACGGCACAGTGGCTCCCCTGGCT
GCCACCACGGAACCCGCTGCAAATAATGGCGCTGCGCCCGTCAAAGAGAAAAAGGTTGATATACCAGTTA
ACATCTATCGCCCGAACAACCCCTGTATTGGAAAAGTAATATCCAACGAGGAACTGGTGAGGGAGGGCGG
TGAGGGAACCGTGAAACACATTATTTTTGATATCTCTGGAACCGAGCTCAGATATTTGGAGGGCCAGTCT
ATCGGGATCATTCCGGCTGGGACCGACGCAAATGGTAAACCACATAAACTCCGGCTGTATTCTATCGCCT
CAACGAGGCACGGGGACTTTCAGGATGACAAGACCGTCTCACTGTGCGTTAGACGCCTCGAATATAAAGA
TAAAGAGACTGGCGAGACCATTTATGGCGTGTGCTCCTCCTACCTGAATCAGCTGCAGCCTGGAGACGAA
GTGAAGATTACTGGTCCCGTTGGGAAGGAAATGCTGTTGAGTGACGACCCTGAAGCCACCATCATAATGC
TTGCTACCGGCACCGGAATTGCCCCCTTTCGCGCTTTCTTGTGGCGGATGTTCAAAGAAAACAACCCAGA
TTATCAGTTCAAAGGACTTGCCTGGCTGTTTTTTGGCGTCGCCTACACCGCTAACATCCTGTATAAAGAT
GAGCTGGAGGCCATCCAGGCCCAGTATCCTGATCACTTTCGGCTTACATACGCAATTTCACGAGAGCAGA
AGACTCCGGACGGTGGGAAAATGTACATCCAGGGGCGAATCGCCGAACATGCTGACGAGATTTGGCAGTT
GCTTCAGAAAAAAAACACACACGTCTATATGTGCGGCCTGAGGGGCATGGAACCTGGGATAGATGAAGCA
ATGACAGCAGCCGCCGCCAAGAATGGCGCAGATTGGCAGGAATTTCTTAAAGGAACATTGAAGAAAGAGG
GACGGTGGCACGTGGAAACATATTAATAACCAGCACAGTGGTCGACCCTGTGGAATGTGTGTCAGTTAGG
GTGTGGAAAGTCCCCAGGCTCCCCAGCAGGCAGAAGTATGCAAAGCATGCATCTCAATTAGTCAGCAACC
AGGTGTGGAAAGTCCCCAGGCTCCCCAGCAGGCAGAAGTATGCAAAGCATGCATCTCAATTAGTCAGCAA
CCATAGTCCCGCCCCTAACTCCGCCCATCCCGCCCCTAACTCCGCCCAGTTCCGCCCATTCTCCGCCCCA
TGGCTGACTAATTTTTTTTATTTATGCAGAGGCCGAGGCCGCCTCGGCCTCTGAGCTATTCCAGAAGTAG
TGAGGAGGCTTTTTTGGAGGCCTAGGCTTTTGCAAAAAGCTTACCATGACCGAGTACAAGCCCACGGTGC
GCCTCGCCACCCGCGACGACGTCCCCAGGGCCGTACGCACCCTCGCCGCCGCGTTCGCCGACTACCCCGC
CACGCGCCACACCGTCGATCCGGACCGCCACATCGAGCGGGTCACCGAGCTGCAAGAACTCTTCCTCACG
CGCGTCGGGCTCGACATCGGCAAGGTGTGGGTCGCGGACGACGGCGCCGCGGTGGCGGTCTGGACCACGC
CGGAGAGCGTCGAAGCGGGGGCGGTGTTCGCCGAGATCGGCCCGCGCATGGCCGAGTTGAGCGGTTCCCG
GCTGGCCGCGCAGCAACAGATGGAAGGCCTCCTGGCGCCGCACCGGCCCAAGGAGCCCGCGTGGTTCCTG
GCCACCGTCGGCGTCTCGCCCGACCACCAGGGCAAGGGTCTGGGCAGCGCCGTCGTGCTCCCCGGAGTGG
AGGCGGCCGAGCGCGCCGGGGTGCCCGCCTTCCTGGAGACCTCCGCGCCCCGCAACCTCCCCTTCTACGA
GCGGCTCGGCTTCACCGTCACCGCCGACGTCGAGGTGCCCGAAGGACCGCGCACCTGGTGCATGACCCGC
AAGCCCGGTGCCTGACGCCCGCCCCACGACCCGCAGCGCCCGACCGAAAGGAGCGCACGACCCCATGCAT
CGATAAAATAAAAGATTTTATTTAGTCTCCAGAAAAAGGGGGCGGCCGCTCGAGACCTAGAAAAACATGG
AGCAATCACAAGTAGCAATACAGCAGCTACCAATGCTGATTGTGCCTGGCTAGAAGCACAAGAGGAGGAG
GAGGTGGGTTTTCCAGTCACACCTCAGGTACCTTTAAGACCAATGACTTACAAGGCAGCTGTAGATCTTA
GCCACTTTTTAAAAGAAAAGGGGGGACTGGAAGGGCTAATTCACTCCCAACGAAGACAAGATCTGCTTTT
TGCTTGTACTGGGTCTCTCTGGTTAGACCAGATCTGAGCCTGGGAGCTCTCTGGCTAACTAGGGAACCCA
CTGCTTAAGCCTCAATAAAGCTTGCCTTGAGTGCTTCAAGTAGTGTGTGCCCGTCTGTTGTGTGACTCTG
GTAACTAGAGATCCCTCAGACCCTTTTAGTCAGTGTGGAAAATCTCTAGCAGTAGTAGTTCATGTCATCT
TATTATTCAGTATTTATAACTTGCAAAGAAATGAATATCAGAGAGTGAGAGGCCTTGACATTATAATAGA
TTTAGCAGGAATTGAACTAGGAGTGGAGCACACAGGCAAAGTTCTAGAGCTCGCTGATCAGCCTCGACTG
TGCCTTCTAGTTGCCAGCCATCTGTTGTTTGCCCCTCCCCCGTGCCTTCCTTGACCCTGGAAGGTGCCAC
TCCCACTGTCCTTTCCTAATAAAATGAGGAAATTGCATCGCATTGTCTGAGTAGGTGTCATTCTATTCTG
GGGGGTGGGGTGGGGCAGGACAGCAAGGGGGAGGATTGGGAAGACAATAGCAGGCATGCTGGGGATGCGG
TGGGCTCTATGGCTTCTGAGGCGGAAAGAACCAGCTGGGGGCGCGCCCCTCGAGGCCGCCATGGTCATAG
CTGTTTGACGTCAGGTGGCACTTTTCGGGGAAATGTGCGCGGAACCCCTATTTGTTTATTTTTCTAAATA
CATTCAAATATGTATCCGCTCACGAGACAATAACCCTGATAAATGCTTCAATAATATTGAAAAAGGAAGA
GTATGAGTATTCAACATTTCCGTGTCGCCCTTATTCCCTTTTTTGCGGCATTTTGCCTTCCTGTTTTTGC
TCACCCAGAAACGCTGGTGAAAGTAAAAGATGCTGAAGATCAGTTGGGTGCACGAGTGGGTTACATCGAA
CTGGATCTCAACAGCGGTAAGATCCTTGAGAGTTTTCGCCCCGAAGAACGTTTTCCAATGATGAGCACTT
TTAAAGTTCTGCTATGTGGCGCGGTATTATCCCGTATTGACGCCGGGCAAGAGCAACTCGGTCGCCGCAT
ACACTATTCTCAGAATGACTTGGTTGAGTACTCACCAGTCACAGAAAAGCATCTTACGGATGGCATGACA
GTAAGAGAATTATGCAGTGCTGCCATAACCATGAGTGATAACACTGCGGCCAACTTACTTCTGACAACGA
TCGGAGGACCGAAGGAGCTAACCGCTTTTTTGCACAACATGGGGGATCATGTAACTCGCCTTGATCGTTG
GGAACCGGAGCTGAATGAAGCCATACCAAACGACGAGCGTGACACCACGATGCCTGTAGCAATGGCAACA
ACGTTGCGCAAACTATTAACTGGCGAACTACTTACTCTAGCTTCCCGGCAACAATTAATAGACTGGATGG
AGGCGGATAAAGTTGCAGGACCACTTCTGCGCTCGGCCCTTCCGGCTGGCTGGTTTATTGCTGATAAATC
TGGAGCCGGTGAGCGTGGGTCTCGCGGTATCATTGCAGCACTGGGGCCAGATGGTAAGCCCTCCCGTATC
GTAGTTATCTACACGACGGGGAGTCAGGCAACTATGGATGAACGAAATAGACAGATCGCTGAGATAGGTG
CCTCACTGATTAAGCATTGGTAACTGTCAGACCAAGTTTACTCATATATACTTTAGATTGATTTAAAACT
TCATTTTTAATTTAAAAGGATCTAGGTGAAGATCCTTTTTGATAATCTCATGACCAAAATCCCTTAACGT
GAGTTTTCGTTCCACTGAGCGTCAGACCCCGTAGAAAAGATCAAAGGATCTTCTTGAGATCCTTTTTTTC
TGCGCGTAATCTGCTGCTTGCAAACAAAAAAACCACCGCTACCAGCGGTGGTTTGTTTGCCGGATCAAGA
GCTACCAACTCTTTTTCCGAAGGTAACTGGCTTCAGCAGAGCGCAGATACCAAATACTGTTCTTCTAGTG
TAGCCGTAGTTAGGCCACCACTTCAAGAACTCTGTAGCACCGCCTACATACCTCGCTCTGCTAATCCTGT
TACCAGTGGCTGCTGCCAGTGGCGATAAGTCGTGTCTTACCGGGTTGGACTCAAGACGATAGTTACCGGA
TAAGGCGCAGCGGTCGGGCTGAACGGGGGGTTCGTGCACACAGCCCAGCTTGGAGCGAACGACCTACACC
GAACTGAGATACCTACAGCGTGAGCTATGAGAAAGCGCCACGCTTCCCGAAGGGAGAAAGGCGGACAGGT
ATCCGGTAAGCGGCAGGGTCGGAACAGGAGAGCGCACGAGGGAGCTTCCAGGGGGAAACGCCTGGTATCT
TTATAGTCCTGTCGGGTTTCGCCACCTCTGACTTGAGCGTCGATTTTTGTGATGCTCGTCAGGGGGGCGG
AGCCTATGGAAAAACGCCAGCAACGCGGCCTTTTTACGGTTCTGGCCTTTTGCACGGACCGCCACTGCCA
ATTACCTGTGGTTTCATTTACTCTAAACCTGTGATTCCTCTGAATTATTTTCATTTTAAAGAAATTGTAT
TTGTTAAATATGTACTACAAACTTAGTAGTTGGAAGGGCTAATTCACTCCCAAAGAAGACAAGATATCCT
TGATCTGTGGATCTACCACACACAAGGCTACTTCCCTGATTAGCAGAACTACACACCAGGGCCAGGGGTC
AGATATCCACTGACCTTTGGATGGTGCTACAAGCTAGTACCAGTTGAGCCAGATAAGGTAGAAGAGGCCA
ATAAAGGAGAGAACACCAGCTTGTTACACCCTGTGAGCCTGCATGGGATGGATGACCCGGAGAGAGAAGT
GTTAGAGTGGAGGTTTGACAGCCGCCTAGCATTTCATCACGTGGCCCGAGAGCTGCATCCGGAGTACTTC
AAGAACTGCTGATATCGAGCTTGCTACAAGGGACTTTCCGCTGGGGACTTTCCAGGGAGGCGTGGCCTGG
GCGGGACTGGGGAGTGGCGAGCCCTCAGATCCTGCATATAAGCAGCTGCTTTTTGCCTGTACTGGGTCTC
TCTGGTTAGACCAGATCTGAGCCTGGGAGCTCTCTGGCTAACTAGGGAACCCACTGCTTAAGCCTCAATA
AAGCTTGCCTTGAGTGCTTCAAGTAGTGTGTGCCCGTCTGTTGTGTGACTCTGGTAACTAGAGATCCCTC
AGACCCTTTTAGTCAGTGTGGAAAATCTCTAGCAGTGGCGCCCGAACAGGGACTTGAAAGCGAAAGGGAA
ACCAGAGGAGCTCTCTCGACGCAGGACTCGGCTTGCTGAAGCGCGCACGGCAAGAGGCGAGGGGCGGCGA
CTGGTGAGTACGCCAAAAATTTTGACTAGCGGAGGCTAGAAGGAGAGAGATGGGTGCGAGAGCGTCAGTA
TTAAGCGGGGGAGAATTAGATCGCGATGGGAAAAAATTCGGTTAAGGCCAGGGGGAAAGAAAAAATATAA
ATTAAAACATATAGTATGGGCAAGCAGGGAGCTAGAACGATTCGCAGTTAATCCTGGCCTGTTAGAAACA
TCAGAAGGCTGTAGACAAATACTGGGACAGCTACAACCATCCCTTCAGACAGGATCAGAAGAACTTAGAT
CATTATATAATACAGTAGCAACCCTCTATTGTGTGCATCAAAGGATAGAGATAAAAGACACCAAGGAAGC
TTTAGACAAGATAGAGGAAGAGCAAAACAAAAGTAAGACCACCGCACAGCAACCGGCCGCTGATCTTCAG
ACCTGGAGGAGGAGATATGAGGGACAATTGGAGAAGTGAATTATATAAATATAAAGTAGTAAAAATTGAA
CCATTAGGAGTAGCACCCACCAAGGCAAAGAGAAGAGTGGTGCAGAGAGAAAAAAGAGCAGTGGGAATAG
GAGCTTTGTTCCTTGGGTTCTTGGGAGCAGCAGGAAGCACTATGGGCGCAGCGTCAATGACGCTGACGGT
ACAGGCCAGACAATTATTGTCTGGTATAGTGCAGCAGCAGAACAATTTGCTGAGGGCTATTGAGGCGCAA
CAGCATCTGTTGCAACTCACAGTCTGGGGCATCAAGCAGCTCCAGGCAAGAATCCTGGCTGTGGAAAGAT
ACCTAAAGGATCAACAGCTCCTGGGGATTTGGGGTTGCTCTGGAAAACTCATTTGCACCACTGCTGTGCC
TTGGAATGCTAGTTGGAGTAATAAATCTCTGGAACAGATTTGGAATCACACGACCTGGATGGAGTGGGAC
AGAGAAATTAACAATTACACAAGCTTAATACACTCCTTAATTGAAGAATCGCAAAACCAGCAAGAAAAGA
ATGAACAAGAATTATTGGAATTAGATAAATGGGCAAGTTTGTGGAATTGGTTTAACATAACAAATTGGCT
GTGGTATATAAAATTATTCATAATGATAGTAGGAGGCTTGGTAGGTTTAAGAATAGTTTTTGCTGTACTT
TCTATAGTGAATAGAGTTAGGCAGGGATATTCACCATTATCGTTTCAGACCCACCTCCCAACCCCGAGGG
GACCCGACAGGCCCGAAGGAATAGAAGAAGAAGGTGGAGAGAGAGACAGAGACAGATCCATTCGATTAGT
GAACGGATCTCGACGGTATCGCCACAAATGGCAGTATTCATCCACAATTTTAAAAGAAAGGGGGGGATTG
GGGGGTACAGTGCAGGGGAAAGAATAGTAGACATAATAGCAACAGACATACAAACTAAAGAATTACAAAA
ACAAATTACAAAAATTCAAAATTTTCGGGTTTATTACAGGGACAGCAGAGATCCACTTTGGATCGATAAG
CTTTGCAAAGATGGATAAAGTTTTAAACAGAGAGGAATCTTTGCAGCTAATGGACCTTCTAGGTCTTGAA
AGGAGTGGGAATT
